Addgene plasmid #37826: pLB1080
Depositing lab: Ann Hubbard. Depositing organization: Johns Hopkins University and School of Medicine. Publication: Scribble associates with two polarity proteins, Lgl2 and Vangl2, via distinct molecular domains. Kallay LM, McNickle A, Brennwald PJ, Hubbard AL, Braiterman LT. J Cell Biochem. 2006 Oct 1;99(2):647-64. 10.1002/jcb.20992 PubMed 16791850.
Backbone
  Vector backbone: pAdLox GI 1488684
  Total vector size (bp): 4224
Growth in bacteria
  Bacterial resistance: Ampicillin, 100 μg/mL
  Growth temperature: 37°C
  Growth strain: DH5alpha
  Copy number: High Copy
Gene/Insert
  Gene/Insert name: ATP7B
  Species: H. sapiens (human)
  Entrez Gene: ATP7B (a.k.a. PWD, WC1, WD, WND)
  Promoter: CMV
  Tag / fusion protein: mEGFP (N terminal on backbone)
  Cloning method: Unknown
  Sequencing primers: 5′ EGFP-C; 3′ SV40pA-Rev
Terms and licenses: Academic/Nonprofit Terms; Industry Terms: Not Available to Industry
Depositor comments: Monomeric EGFP (A206K)-full length ATP7B: UniProtKB - P35670 (ATP7B_HUMAN).
How to cite: pLB1080 was a gift from Ann Hubbard (Addgene plasmid # 37826 ; http://n2t.net/addgene:37826 ; RRID:Addgene_37826)
