[The description below was written by a language model from this plasmid's Addgene catalogue record and pLannotate feature annotations shown in this document.]
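Description:
pLB1080 is an adenoviral shuttle plasmid built on the pAdLox backbone that expresses human ATP7B, the copper-transporting ATPase that exports copper from hepatocytes, as an N-terminal fusion to monomeric EGFP (the A206K variant, which reduces the tendency of GFP to dimerise). According to the depositor the insert is the full-length protein. In the sequenced record, the CMV immediate-early enhancer and promoter drive the mEGFP coding sequence, followed shortly downstream by the ATP7B coding sequence and an SV40 polyadenylation signal, giving strong constitutive expression of the fluorescent fusion in mammalian cells.

The expression cassette sits within the elements characteristic of pAdLox. An adenovirus serotype 5 inverted terminal repeat and the Ad5 Ψ packaging signal lie upstream of the CMV enhancer on the circular map, and a single loxP site follows the poly(A) signal. In this type of system, Cre-mediated recombination between the shuttle's loxP site and a loxP-bearing helper adenoviral genome transfers the ITR, packaging signal and transgene cassette into a replication-defective recombinant adenovirus. A second Ad5 ITR copy, an SP6 promoter and small lacZα and lacI fragments are also annotated as backbone remnants.

In bacteria the plasmid is maintained by a high-copy ColE1/pUC-type origin with ampicillin selection through β-lactamase, and it also carries an f1 origin. The catalogue size of 4,224 bp evidently refers to the empty backbone, since the full sequence record is 9,443 nt. The record does not state an intended use, but the design would allow direct transfection or adenoviral delivery to visualise the localisation and trafficking of ATP7B. The associated publication concerns cell polarity proteins.
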