Features (pLannotate 1.2.2; 17 found; start..end, strand, type, name):
      1..380     +  enhancer       CMV enhancer: human cytomegalovirus immediate early enhancer
    381..584     +  promoter       CMV promoter: human cytomegalovirus (CMV) immediate early promoter
    600..628     -  misc_feature   MCS (fragment): pUC18/19 multiple cloning site
    652..1368    +  CDS            mEGFP: mEGFP is a basic (constitutively fluorescent) green fluorescent protein published in 2002, derived from Aequorea victoria. It has moderate acid sensitivity.
   1384..5778    +  CDS            ATP7B: ATP7B_HUMAN - Also known as PWD, WC1, WND. Experimental evidence at protein level: Swiss-Prot protein existence level 1. Copper ion transmembrane transporter involved in the export of copper out of the cells. It is involved in copper homeostasis in the liver, where it ensures the efflux of copper from hepatocytes into the bile in response to copper overload. From Homo sapiens (Human).
   5961..6095    +  polyA_signal   SV40 poly(A) signal: SV40 polyadenylation signal
   6104..6137    -  protein_bind   loxP: Cre-mediated recombination occurs in the 8-bp core sequence (GCATACAT). Cre recombinase
   6149..6167    -  promoter       SP6 promoter: promoter for bacteriophage SP6 RNA polymerase
   6240..6342    -  repeat_region  ITR: inverted terminal repeat of human adenovirus serotype 5 inverted
   6355..6421    +  CDS            lacZα (fragment): LacZα fragment of β-galactosidase; lacZ fragment
   6426..6854    +  rep_origin     f1 ori (sequence partly withheld): f1 bacteriophage origin of replication; arrow indicates direction of (+) strand synthesis
   6907..7011    +  promoter       AmpR promoter: bla
   7012..7872    +  CDS            AmpR: β-lactamase; bla; confers resistance to ampicillin, carbenicillin, and related antibiotics
   8043..8631    +  rep_origin     ori: high-copy-number ColE1/pMB1/pBR322/pUC origin of replication
   8814..8867    +  CDS            lacI (fragment): lac repressor; lacI; The lac repressor binds to the lac operator to inhibit transcription in E. coli. This inhibition can be relieved by adding lactose or isopropyl-β-D-thiogalactopyranoside (IPTG).
   8881..8983    +  repeat_region  ITR: inverted terminal repeat of human adenovirus serotype 5 inverted
   9071..9221    +  misc_signal    Ad5 Ψ: packaging signal for adenovirus serotype 5
>Addgene plasmid #37826 | pLB1080 | addgene full sequence | sequence record 316658 | Addgene NGS Result
GACATTGATTATTGACTAGTTATTAATAGTAATCAATTACGGGGTCATTAGTTCATAGCCCATATATGGA
GTTCCGCGTTACATAACTTACGGTAAATGGCCCGCCTGGCTGACCGCCCAACGACCCCCGCCCATTGACG
TCAATAATGACGTATGTTCCCATAGTAACGCCAATAGGGACTTTCCATTGACGTCAATGGGTGGAGTATT
TACGGTAAACTGCCCACTTGGCAGTACATCAAGTGTATCATATGCCAAGTACGCCCCCTATTGACGTCAA
TGACGGTAAATGGCCCGCCTGGCATTATGCCCAGTACATGACCTTATGGGACTTTCCTACTTGGCAGTAC
ATCTACGTATTAGTCATCGCTATTACCATGGTGATGCGGTTTTGGCAGTACATCAATGGGCGTGGATAGC
GGTTTGACTCACGGGGATTTCCAAGTCTCCACCCCATTGACGTCAATGGGAGTTTGTTTTGGCACCAAAA
TCAACGGGACTTTCCAAAATGTCGTAACAACTCCGCCCCATTGACGCAAATGGGCGGTAGGCGTGTACGG
TGGGAGGTCTATATAAGCAGAGCTCGTTTAGTGAACCGTAAGCTTGCATGCCTGCAGGTCGACTCTAGCT
AGAGGATCCCCGGTCGCCACCATGGTGAGCAAGGGCGAGGAGCTGTTCACCGGGGTGGTGCCCATCCTGG
TCGAGCTGGACGGCGACGTAAACGGCCACAAGTTCAGCGTGTCCGGCGAGGGCGAGGGCGATGCCACCTA
CGGCAAGCTGACCCTGAAGTTCATCTGCACCACCGGCAAGCTGCCCGTGCCCTGGCCCACCCTCGTGACC
ACCCTGACCTACGGCGTGCAGTGCTTCAGCCGCTACCCCGACCACATGAAGCAGCACGACTTCTTCAAGT
CCGCCATGCCCGAAGGCTACGTCCAGGAGCGCACCATCTTCTTCAAGGACGACGGCAACTACAAGACCCG
CGCCGAGGTGAAGTTCGAGGGCGACACCCTGGTGAACCGCATCGAGCTGAAGGGCATCGACTTCAAGGAG
GACGGCAACATCCTGGGGCACAAGCTGGAGTACAACTACAACAGCCACAACGTCTATATCATGGCCGACA
AGCAGAAGAACGGCATCAAGGTGAACTTCAAGATCCGCCACAACATCGAGGACGGCAGCGTGCAGCTCGC
CGACCACTACCAGCAGAACACCCCCATCGGCGACGGCCCCGTGCTGCTGCCCGACAACCACTACCTGAGC
ACCCAGTCCAAGCTGAGCAAAGACCCCAACGAGAAGCGCGATCACATGGTCCTGCTGGAGTTCGTGACCG
CCGCCGGGATCACTCTCGGCATGGACGAGCTGTACAAGTCCGGACTCAGATCCATGCCTGAACAGGAGAG
ACAGATCACAGCCAGAGAAGGGGCCAGTCGGAAAATCTTATCTAAGCTTTCTTTGCCTACCCGTGCCTGG
GAACCAGCAATGAAGAAGAGTTTTGCTTTTGACAATGTTGGCTATGAAGGTGGTCTGGATGGCCTGGGCC
CTTCTTCTCAGGTGGCCACCAGCACAGTCAGGATCTTGGGCATGACTTGCCAGTCATGTGTGAAGTCCAT
TGAGGACAGGATTTCCAATTTGAAAGGCATCATCAGCATGAAGGTTTCCCTGGAACAAGGCAGTGCCACT
GTGAAATATGTGCCATCGGTTGTGTGCCTGCAACAGGTTTGCCATCAAATTGGGGACATGGGCTTCGAGG
CCAGCATTGCAGAAGGAAAGGCAGCCTCCTGGCCCTCAAGGTCCTTGCCTGCCCAGGAGGCTGTGGTCAA
GCTCCGGGTGGAGGGCATGACCTGCCAGTCCTGTGTCAGCTCCATTGAAGGCAAGGTCCGGAAACTGCAA
GGAGTAGTGAGAGTCAAAGTCTCACTCAGCAACCAAGAGGCCGTCATCACTTATCAGCCTTATCTCATTC
AGCCCGAAGACCTCAGGGACCATGTAAATGACATGGGATTTGAAGCTGCCATCAAGAGCAAAGTGGCTCC
CTTAAGCCTGGGACCAATTGATATTGAGCGGTTACAAAGCACTAACCCAAAGAGACCTTTATCTTCTGCT
AACCAGAATTTTAATAATTCTGAGACCTTGGGGCACCAAGGAAGCCATGTGGTCACCCTCCAACTGAGAA
TAGATGGAATGCATTGTAAGTCTTGCGTCTTGAATATTGAAGAAAATATTGGCCAGCTCCTAGGGGTTCA
AAGTATTCAAGTCTCCTTGGAGAACAAAACTGCCCAAGTAAAGTATGACCCTTCTTGTACCAGCCCAGTG
GCTCTGCAGAGGGCTATCGAGGCACTTCCACCTGGGAATTTTAAAGTTTCTCTTCCTGATGGAGCCGAAG
GGAGTGGGACAGATCACAGGTCTTCCAGTTCTCATTCCCCTGGCTCCCCACCGAGAAACCAGGTCCAGGG
CACATGCAGTACCACTCTGATTGCCATTGCCGGCATGACCTGTGCATCCTGTGTCCATTCCATTGAAGGC
ATGATCTCCCAACTGGAAGGGGTGCAGCAAATATCGGTGTCTTTGGCCGAAGGGACTGCAACAGTTCTTT
ATAATCCCGCTGTAATTAGCCCAGAAGAACTCAGAGCTGCTATAGAAGACATGGGATTTGAGGCTTCAGT
CGTTTCTGAAAGCTGTTCTACTAACCCTCTTGGAAACCACAGTGCTGGGAATTCCATGGTGCAAACTACA
GATGGTACACCTACATCTCTGCAGGAAGTGGCTCCCCACACTGGGAGGCTCCCTGCAAACCATGCCCCGG
ACATCTTGGCAAAGTCCCCACAATCAACCAGAGCAGTGGCACCGCAGAAGTGCTTCTTACAGATCAAAGG
CATGACCTGTGCATCCTGTGTGTCTAACATAGAAAGGAATCTGCAGAAAGAAGCTGGTGTTCTCTCCGTG
TTGGTTGCCTTGATGGCAGGAAAGGCAGAGATCAAGTATGACCCAGAGGTCATCCAGCCCCTCGAGATAG
CTCAGTTCATCCAGGACCTGGGTTTTGAGGCAGCAGTCATGGAGGACTACGCAGGCTCCGATGGCAACAT
TGAGCTGACAATCACAGGGATGACCTGCGCGTCCTGTGTCCACAACATAGAGTCCAAACTCACGAGGACA
AATGGCATCACTTATGCCTCCGTTGCCCTTGCCACCAGCAAAGCCCTTGTTAAGTTTGACCCGGAAATTA
TCGGTCCACGGGATATTATCAAAATTATTGAGGAAATTGGCTTTCATGCTTCCCTGGCCCAGAGAAACCC
CAACGCTCATCACTTGGACCACAAGATGGAAATAAAGCAGTGGAAGAAGTCTTTCCTGTGCAGCCTGGTG
TTTGGCATCCCTGTCATGGCCTTAATGATCTATATGCTGATACCCAGCAACGAGCCCCACCAGTCCATGG
TCCTGGACCACAACATCATTCCAGGACTGTCCATTCTAAATCTCATCTTCTTTATCTTGTGTACCTTTGT
CCAGCTCCTCGGTGGGTGGTACTTCTACGTTCAGGCCTACAAATCTCTGAGACACAGGTCAGCCAACATG
GACGTGCTCATCGTCCTGGCCACAAGCATTGCTTATGTTTATTCTCTGGTCATCCTGGTGGTTGCTGTGG
CTGAGAAGGCGGAGAGGAGCCCTGTGACATTCTTCGACACGCCCCCCATGCTCTTTGTGTTCATTGCCCT
GGGCCGGTGGCTGGAACACTTGGCAAAGAGCAAAACCTCAGAAGCCCTGGCTAAACTCATGTCTCTCCAA
GCCACAGAAGCCACCGTTGTGACCCTTGGTGAGGACAATTTAATCATCAGGGAGGAGCAAGTCCCCATGG
AGCTGGTGCAGCGGGGCGATATCGTCAAGGTGGTCCCTGGGGGAAAGTTTCCAGTGGATGGGAAAGTCCT
GGAAGGCAATACCATGGCTGATGAGTCCCTCATCACAGGAGAAGCCATGCCAGTCACTAAGAAACCCGGA
AGCACTGTAATTGCGGGGTCTATAAATGCACATGGCTCTGTGCTCATTAAAGCTACCCACGTGGGCAATG
ACACCACTTTGGCTCAGATTGTGAAACTGGTGGAAGAGGCTCAGATGTCAAAGGCACCCATTCAGCAGCT
GGCTGACCGGTTTAGTGGATATTTTGTCCCATTTATCATCATCATGTCAACTTTGACGTTGGTGGTATGG
ATTGTAATCGGTTTTATCGATTTTGGTGTTGTTCAGAAATACTTTCCTAACCCCAACAAGCACATCTCCC
AGACAGAGGTGATCATCCGGTTTGCTTTCCAGACGTCCATCACGGTGCTGTGCATTGCCTGCCCCTGCTC
CCTGGGGCTGGCCACGCCCACGGCTGTCATGGTGGGCACCGGGGTGGCCGCGCAGAACGGCATCCTCATC
AAGGGAGGCAAGCCCCTGGAGATGGCGCACAAGATAAAGACTGTGATGTTTGACAAGACTGGCACCATTA
CCCATGGCGTCCCCAGGGTCATGCGGGTGCTCCTGCTGGGGGATGTGGCCACACTGCCCCTCAGGAAGGT
TCTGGCTGTGGTGGGGACTGCGGAGGCCAGCAGTGAACACCCCTTGGGCGTGGCAGTCACCAAATACTGT
AAAGAGGAACTTGGAACAGAGACCTTGGGATACTGCACGGACTTCCAGGCAGTGCCAGGCTGTGGAATTG
GGTGCAAAGTCAGCAACGTGGAAGGCATCCTGGCCCACAGTGAGCGCCCTTTGAGTGCACCGGCCAGTCA
CCTGAATGAGGCTGGCAGCCTTCCCGCAGAAAAAGATGCAGCCCCCCAGACCTTCTCTGTGCTGATTGGA
AACCGTGAGTGGCTGAGGCGCAACGGTTTAACCATTTCTAGCGATGTCAGTGACGCTATGACAGACCACG
AGATGAAAGGACAGACAGCCATCCTGGTGGCTATTGACGGTGTGCTCTGTGGGATGATCGCAATCGCAGA
CGCTGTCAAGCAGGAGGCTGCCCTGGCTGTGCACACGCTGCAGAGCATGGGTGTGGACGTGGTTCTGATC
ACGGGGGACAACCGGAAGACAGCCAGAGCTATTGCCACCCAGGTTGGCATCAACAAAGTCTTTGCAGAGG
TGCTGCCTTCGCACAAGGTGGCCAAGGTCCAGGAGCTCCAGAATAAAGGGAAGAAAGTCGCCATGGTGGG
GGATGGGGTCAATGACTCCCCGGCCTTGGCCCAGGCAGACATGGGTGTGGCCATTGGCACCGGCACGGAT
GTGGCCATCGAGGCAGCCGACGTCGTCCTTATCAGAAATGATTTGCTGGATGTGGTGGCTAGCATTCACC
TTTCCAAGAGGACTGTCCGAAGGATACGCATCAACCTGGTCCTGGCACTGATTTATAACCTGGTTGGGAT
ACCCATTGCAGCAGGTGTCTTCATGCCCATCGGCATTGTGCTGCAGCCCTGGATGGGCTCAGCGGCCATG
GCAGCCTCCTCTGTGTCTGTGGTGCTCTCATCCCTGCAGCTCAAGTGCTATAAGAAGCCTGACCTGGAGA
GGTATGAGGCACAGGCGCATGGCCACATGAAGCCCCTGACGGCATCCCAGGTCAGTGTGCACATAGGCAT
GGATGACAGGTGGCGGGACTCCCCCAGGGCCACACCATGGGACCAGGTCAGCTATGTCAGCCAGGTGTCG
CTGTCCTCCCTGACGTCCGACAAGCCATCTCGGCACAGCGCTGCAGCAGACGATGATGGGGACAAGTGGT
CTCTGCTCCTGAATGGCAGGGATGAGGAGCAGTACATCTGATGACTTCAGGCAGGCGGGCCGGGGCAGGG
ACTTGCCTCCACTCACCATAAGCTGAGCAGGACAGCCGGATCCACTAGTCCAGTGTGGTGGAATTCTTTG
TAGAGGTTTTACTTGCTTTAAAAAACCTCCCACACCTCCCCCTGAACCTGAAACATAAAATGAATGCAAT
TGTTGTTGTTAACTTGTTTATTGCAGCTTATAATGGTTACAAATAAAGCAATAGCATCACAAATTTCACA
AATAAAGCATTTTTTTCACTGCATTCTAGTTGTGGTTTGTCCAAACTCATCAATGTATCTTATCATGTCT
GGATCATCGATCCATAACTTCGTATAATGTATGCTATACGAAGTTATCCAGATCTGGTTCTATAGTGTCA
CCTAAATCGTATGTGTATGATACATAAGGTTATGTATTAATTGTAGCCGCGTTCTAACGACAATATGTCC
ATAGGGCCCCTACGTCACCCGCCCCGTTCCCACGCCCCGCGCCACGTCACAAACTCCACCCCCTCATTAT
CATATTGGCTTCAATCCAAAATAAGGTATATTATTGATGATGGCCGCAGCGGCCCTGGCGTAATAGCGAA
GAGGCCCGCACCGATCGCCCTTCCCAACAGTTGCGCAGCCTGAATGGCGAATGGG
[124 nt withheld, positions 6426-6549]
C
[91 nt withheld, positions 6551-6641]
A
[49 nt withheld, positions 6643-6691]
CCTTTGACGTTGGAGTCCACGTTCTTT
[37 nt withheld, positions 6719-6755]
ACCCTATCTCGGTCTATTCTTTTGATTTATAAGGGATTTTGCCGATTTCGGCCTATTGGTTAAAAAATGA
GCTGATTTAACAAAAATTTAACGCGAATTTTAACAAAATATTAACGCTTACAATTTAGGTGGCACTTTTC
GGGGAAATGTGCGCGGAACCCCTATTTGTTTATTTTTCTAAATACATTCAAATATGTATCCGCTCATGAG
ACAATAACCCTGATAAATGCTTCAATAATATTGAAAAAGGAAGAGTATGAGTATTCAACATTTCCGTGTC
GCCCTTATTCCCTTTTTTGCGGCATTTTGCCTTCCTGTTTTTGCTCACCCAGAAACGCTGGTGAAAGTAA
AAGATGCTGAAGATCAGTTGGGTGCACGAGTGGGTTACATCGAACTGGATCTCAACAGCGGTAAGATCCT
TGAGAGTTTTCGCCCCGAAGAACGTTTTCCAATGATGAGCACTTTTAAAGTTCTGCTATGTGGCGCGGTA
TTATCCCGTATTGACGCCGGGCAAGAGCAACTCGGTCGCCGCATACACTATTCTCAGAATGACTTGGTTG
AGTACTCACCAGTCACAGAAAAGCATCTTACGGATGGCATGACAGTAAGAGAATTATGCAGTGCTGCCAT
AACCATGAGTGATAACACTGCGGCCAACTTACTTCTGACAACGATCGGAGGACCGAAGGAGCTAACCGCT
TTTTTGCACAACATGGGGGATCATGTAACTCGCCTTGATCGTTGGGAACCGGAGCTGAATGAAGCCATAC
CAAACGACGAGCGTGACACCACGATGCCTGTAGCAATGGCAACAACGTTGCGCAAACTATTAACTGGCGA
ACTACTTACTCTAGCTTCCCGGCAACAATTAATAGACTGGATGGAGGCGGATAAAGTTGCAGGACCACTT
CTGCGCTCGGCCCTTCCGGCTGGCTGGTTTATTGCTGATAAATCTGGAGCCGGTGAGCGTGGGTCTCGCG
GTATCATTGCAGCACTGGGGCCAGATGGTAAGCCCTCCCGTATCGTAGTTATCTACACGACGGGGAGTCA
GGCAACTATGGATGAACGAAATAGACAGATCGCTGAGATAGGTGCCTCACTGATTAAGCATTGGTAACTG
TCAGACCAAGTTTACTCATATATACTTTAGATTGATTTAAAACTTCATTTTTAATTTAAAAGGATCTAGG
TGAAGATCCTTTTTGATAATCTCATGACCAAAATCCCTTAACGTGAGTTTTCGTTCCACTGAGCGTCAGA
CCCCGTAGAAAAGATCAAAGGATCTTCTTGAGATCCTTTTTTTCTGCGCGTAATCTGCTGCTTGCAAACA
AAAAAACCACCGCTACCAGCGGTGGTTTGTTTGCCGGATCAAGAGCTACCAACTCTTTTTCCGAAGGTAA
CTGGCTTCAGCAGAGCGCAGATACCAAATACTGTTCTTCTAGTGTAGCCGTAGTTAGGCCACCACTTCAA
GAACTCTGTAGCACCGCCTACATACCTCGCTCTGCTAATCCTGTTACCAGTGGCTGCTGCCAGTGGCGAT
AAGTCGTGTCTTACCGGGTTGGACTCAAGACGATAGTTACCGGATAAGGCGCAGCGGTCGGGCTGAACGG
GGGGTTCGTGCACACAGCCCAGCTTGGAGCGAACGACCTACACCGAACTGAGATACCTACAGCGTGAGCT
ATGAGAAAGCGCCACGCTTCCCGAAGGGAGAAAGGCGGACAGGTATCCGGTAAGCGGCAGGGTCGGAACA
GGAGAGCGCACGAGGGAGCTTCCAGGGGGAAACGCCTGGTATCTTTATAGTCCTGTCGGGTTTCGCCACC
TCTGACTTGAGCGTCGATTTTTGTGATGCTCGTCAGGGGGGCGGAGCCTATGGAAAAACGCCAGCAACGC
GGCCTTTTTACGGTTCCTGGCCTTTTGCTGGCCTTTTGCTCACATGTTCTTTCCTGCGTTATCCCCTGAT
TCTGTGGATAACCGTATTACCGCCTTTGAGTGAGCTGATACCGCTCGCCGCAGCCGAACGACCGAGCGCA
GCGAGTCAGTGAGCGAGGAAGCGGAAGAGCGCCCAATACGCAAACCGCCTCTCCCCGCGCGTTGGCCGAT
TCATTAATGCAGGGGCCGCTGCGGCCATCATCAATAATATACCTTATTTTGGATTGAAGCCAATATGATA
ATGAGGGGGTGGAGTTTGTGACGTGGCGCGGGGCGTGGGAACGGGGCGGGTGACGTAGTAGTGTGGCGGA
AGTGTGATGTTGCAAGTGTGGCGGAACACATGTAAGCGACGGATGTGGCAAAAGTGACGTTTTTGGTGTG
CGCCGGTGTACACAGGAAGTGACAATTTTCGCGCGGTTTTAGGCGGATGTTGTAGTAAATTTGGGCGTAA
CCGAGTAAGATTTGGCCATTTTCGCGGGAAAACTGAATAAGAGGAAGTGAAATCTGAATAATTTTGTGTT
ACTCATAGCGCGTAATATTTGTCTAGGGCCGCGGGGACTTTGACCGTTTACGTGGAGACTCGCCCAGGTG
TTTTTCTCAGGTGTTTTCCGCGTTCCGGGTCAAAGTTGGCGTTTTATTATTATAGTCAGCTGACGTGTAG
TGTATTTATACCCGGTGAGTTCCTCAAGAGGCCACTCTTGAGTGCCAGCGAGTAGAGTTTTCTCCTCCGA
GCCGCTCCGACACCGGGACTCGAGTGTT
