>Addgene plasmid #37826 | pLB1080 | addgene partial sequence | sequence record 48386 | EGFP-C 5'-CATGGTCCTGCTGGAGTTCGTG-3'
CTCTCGAGTCCGGACTCAGATCCATGCCTGAACAGGAGAGACAGATCACAGCCAGAGAAGGGGCCAGTCG
GAAAATCTTATCTAAGCTTTCTTTGCCTACCCGTGCCTGGGAACCAGCAATGAAGAAGAGTTTTGCTTTT
GACAATGTTGGCTATGAAGGTGGTCTGGATGGCCTGGGCCCTTCTTCTCAGGTGGCCACCAGCACAGTCA
GGATCTTGGGCATGACTTGCCAGTCATGTGTGAAGTCCATTGAGGACAGGATTTCCAATTTGAAAGGCAT
CATCAGCATGAAGGTTTCCCTGGAACAAGGCAGTGCCACTGTGAAATATGTGCCATCGGTTGTGTGCCTG
CAACAGGTTTGCCATCAAATTGGGGACATGGGCTTCGAGGCCAGCATTGCAGAAGGAAAGGCAGCCTCCT
GGCCCTCAAGGTCCTTGCCTGCCCAGGAGGCTGTGGTCAAGCTCCGGGTGGAGGGCATGACCTGCCAGTC
CTGTGTCAGCTCCATTGAAGGCAAGGTCCGGAAACTGCAAGGAGTAGTGAGAGTCAAAGTCTCACTCAGC
AACCAAGAGGCCGTCATCACTTATCAGCCTTATCTCATTCAGCCCGAAGACCTCAGGGACCATGTAAATG
ACATGGGATTTGAAGCTGCCATCAAGAGCAAAGTGGCTCCCTTAAGCCTGGGACCAATTGATATTGAGCG
GTTACAAAGCACTAACCCAAAGAGACCTTTATCTTCTGCTAACCAGAA
