>Addgene plasmid #37826 | pLB1080 | addgene partial sequence | sequence record 48390 | SV40pA-Rev
ATTTAGCTGCATAACAGTTAACAACAACAATTGCATTCATTTTATGTTTCAGGTTCAGGGGGAGGTGTGG
GAGGTTTTTTAAAGCAAGTAAAACCTCTACAAAGAATTCCACCACACTGGACTAGTGGATCCGGCTGTCC
TGCTCAGCTTATGGTGAGTGGAGGCAAGTCCCTGCCCCGGCCCGCCTGCCTGAAGTCATCAGATGTACTG
CTCCTCATCCCTGCCATTCAGGAGCAGAGACCACTTGTCCCCATCATCGTCTGCTGCAGCGCTGTGCCGA
GATGGCTTGTCGGACGTCAGGGAGGACAGCGACACCTGGCTGACATAGCTGACCTGGTCCCATGGTGTGG
CCCTGGGGGAGTCCCGCCACCTGTCATCCATGCCTATGTGCACACTGACCTGGGATGCCGTCAGGGGCTT
CATGTGGCCATGCGCCTGTGCCTCATACCTCTCCAGGTCAGGCTTCTTATAGCACTTGAGCTGCAGGGAT
GAGAGCACCACAGACACAGAGGAGGCTGCCATGGCCGCTGAGCCCATCCAGGGCTGCAGCACAATGCCGA
TGGGCATGAAGACACCTGCTGCAATGGGTATCCCAACCAGGTTATAAATCAGTGCCAGGACCAGGTTGAT
GCGTATCCTTCGGACAGTCCTCTTGGAAAGGTGAATGCTAGCCACCACATCCAGCAAATCATTTCTGATA
AGGACGACGTCGGCTGCCTCGATGGCCACATCCGTGCCGGTGCCAATGGCCACACCCATGTCTGCCTGGG
CCAAGGCCGGGGAGTCATTGACCCCATCCCCCACCATGGCGACTTTCTTCCCTTTATTCTGGAGCTCCTG
GACCTTGGCCACCTTGTGCGAAGGCAGCACCTCTGCAAAGACTTTGTTGATGCCAACCTGGGTGGCAATA
GCTCTGGCTGTCTTCCGGTTGTCCCC
